Addgene plasmid #43860: MLM3636
Purpose: guide RNA (gRNA) expression vector used to create a gRNA to a specific sequence, uses U6 promoter
Depositing lab: Keith Joung. Depositing organization: Massachusetts General Hospital.
Backbone
  Vector backbone: Human-gRNA-ExpressionVector
  Backbone manufacturer: Joung lab MLM3636
  Vector type: Mammalian Expression, CRISPR
Growth in bacteria
  Bacterial resistance: Ampicillin, 100 μg/mL
  Growth temperature: 37°C
  Growth strain: XL1 Blue
  Copy number: Unknown
Gene/Insert
  Gene/Insert name: None
  Promoter: U6
  Cloning method: Restriction Enzyme; 5′ cloning site BsmBI (not destroyed); 3′ cloning site BsmBI (not destroyed)
  Sequencing primers: 5′ OS280 (5’-CAGGGTTATTGTCTCATGAGCGG-3’)
Terms and licenses: Academic/Nonprofit Terms; Industry Terms: Not Available to Industry
Depositor comments: Human cell gRNA Expression Vector for use with JDS246 (Addgene plasmid# 43861--mammalian codon-optimized streptococcus pyogenes Cas9). See the supplemental document "Joung Lab gRNA Cloning Protocol" for more details.
How to cite: MLM3636 was a gift from Keith Joung (Addgene plasmid # 43860 ; http://n2t.net/addgene:43860 ; RRID:Addgene_43860)
