[The description below was written by a language model from this plasmid's Addgene catalogue record and the feature table of its GenBank file.]
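Description:
MLM3636 is a compact (about 2.3 kb) mammalian CRISPR plasmid designed as an empty cloning vector for building and expressing single guide RNAs in human cells. It is propagated in E. coli through a high-copy ColE1/pUC-type origin of replication and selected with ampicillin via the beta-lactamase (AmpR) gene and its own promoter. The feature table shows no mammalian selection marker, reporter, or viral element, so the plasmid is suited to transient delivery by transfection rather than to stable selection or viral packaging.

The functional cassette consists of the human U6 snRNA promoter, an RNA polymerase III promoter commonly used to drive short, defined non-coding transcripts, followed a short distance downstream by the guide RNA scaffold for the Streptococcus pyogenes Cas9 system. As deposited, no targeting sequence is present. The record lists BsmBI as both the 5′ and 3′ cloning site, and the small gap between promoter and scaffold is consistent with that being where a user-designed spacer is inserted. BsmBI is a type IIS enzyme that cuts outside its recognition sequence, which generally permits directional ligation of annealed oligonucleotides. Once a spacer is cloned, U6 transcribes a chimeric gRNA combining the target-specific sequence with the Cas9-binding scaffold.

The vector supplies no nuclease. The depositor notes that it is meant to be paired with a separate plasmid, JDS246, which expresses mammalian codon-optimized S. pyogenes Cas9. Co-delivering the two provides the components needed for targeted genome editing in human cells.
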