LOCUS       Exported 2278 bp ds-DNA circular SYN 12-MAY-2021
DEFINITION  guide RNA (gRNA) expression vector used to create a gRNA to a
            specific sequence, uses U6 promoter.
ACCESSION   .
VERSION     .
KEYWORDS    MLM3636
SOURCE      synthetic DNA construct
  ORGANISM  synthetic DNA construct
REFERENCE   1 (bases 1 to 2278)
  AUTHORS   Joung JK
  TITLE     Joung lab unpublished CRISPR plasmids
  JOURNAL   Unpublished
REFERENCE   2 (bases 1 to 2278)
  AUTHORS   .
  TITLE     Direct Submission
  JOURNAL   Exported May 12, 2021 from SnapGene Server 1.1.58
            http://www.snapgene.com
FEATURES             Location/Qualifiers
     source          1..2278
                     /organism="synthetic DNA construct"
                     /mol_type="other DNA"
     promoter        82..322
                     /label=U6 promoter
                     /note="RNA polymerase III promoter for human U6 snRNA"
     primer_bind     82..102
                     /label=hU6-F
                     /note="Human U6 promoter, forward primer"
     primer_bind     253..272
                     /label=LKO.1 5'
                     /note="Human U6 promoter, forward primer"
     misc_RNA        350..425
                     /label=gRNA scaffold
                     /note="guide RNA scaffold for the Streptococcus pyogenes
                     CRISPR/Cas9 system"
     rep_origin      complement(529..1117)
                     /direction=LEFT
                     /label=ori
                     /note="high-copy-number ColE1/pMB1/pBR322/pUC origin of
                     replication"
     primer_bind     complement(609..628)
                     /label=pBR322ori-F
                     /note="pBR322 origin, forward primer"
     CDS             complement(1288..2148)
                     /codon_start=1
                     /gene="bla"
                     /product="beta-lactamase"
                     /label=AmpR
                     /note="confers resistance to ampicillin, carbenicillin, and
                     related antibiotics"
                     /translation="MSIQHFRVALIPFFAAFCLPVFAHPETLVKVKDAEDQLGARVGYI
                     ELDLNSGKILESFRPEERFPMMSTFKVLLCGAVLSRIDAGQEQLGRRIHYSQNDLVEYS
                     PVTEKHLTDGMTVRELCSAAITMSDNTAANLLLTTIGGPKELTAFLHNMGDHVTRLDRW
                     EPELNEAIPNDERDTTMPVAMATTLRKLLTGELLTLASRQQLIDWMEADKVAGPLLRSA
                     LPAGWFIADKSGAGERGSRGIIAALGPDGKPSRIVVIYTTGSQATMDERNRQIAEIGAS
                     LIKHW"
     primer_bind     1911..1930
                     /label=Amp-R
                     /note="Ampicillin resistance gene, reverse primer"
     promoter        complement(2149..2253)
                     /gene="bla"
                     /label=AmpR promoter
ORIGIN
        1 gacgtcgcta gctgtacaaa aaagcaggct ttaaaggaac caattcagtc gactggatcc
       61 ggtaccaagg tcgggcagga agagggccta tttcccatga ttccttcata tttgcatata
      121 cgatacaagg ctgttagaga gataattaga attaatttga ctgtaaacac aaagatatta
      181 gtacaaaata cgtgacgtag aaagtaataa tttcttgggt agtttgcagt tttaaaatta
      241 tgttttaaaa tggactatca tatgcttacc gtaacttgaa agtatttcga tttcttggct
      301 ttatatatct tgtggaaagg acgaaacacc gagacgatta atgcgtctcg ttttagagct
      361 agaaatagca agttaaaata aggctagtcc gttatcaact tgaaaaagtg gcaccgagtc
      421 ggtgcttttt ttaagcttgg gccgctcgag gtacctctct acatatgaca tgtgagcaaa
      481 aggccagcaa aaggccagga accgtaaaaa ggccgcgttg ctggcgtttt tccataggct
      541 ccgcccccct gacgagcatc acaaaaatcg acgctcaagt cagaggtggc gaaacccgac
      601 aggactataa agataccagg cgtttccccc tggaagctcc ctcgtgcgct ctcctgttcc
      661 gaccctgccg cttaccggat acctgtccgc ctttctccct tcgggaagcg tggcgctttc
      721 tcatagctca cgctgtaggt atctcagttc ggtgtaggtc gttcgctcca agctgggctg
      781 tgtgcacgaa ccccccgttc agcccgaccg ctgcgcctta tccggtaact atcgtcttga
      841 gtccaacccg gtaagacacg acttatcgcc actggcagca gccactggta acaggattag
      901 cagagcgagg tatgtaggcg gtgctacaga gttcttgaag tggtggccta actacggcta
      961 cactagaaga acagtatttg gtatctgcgc tctgctgaag ccagttacct tcggaaaaag
     1021 agttggtagc tcttgatccg gcaaacaaac caccgctggt agcggtggtt tttttgtttg
     1081 caagcagcag attacgcgca gaaaaaaagg atctcaagaa gatcctttga tcttttctac
     1141 ggggtctgac gctcagtgga acgaaaactc acgttaaggg attttggtca tgagattatc
     1201 aaaaaggatc ttcacctaga tccttttaaa ttaaaaatga agttttaaat caatctaaag
     1261 tatatatgag taaacttggt ctgacagtta ccaatgctta atcagtgagg cacctatctc
     1321 agcgatctgt ctatttcgtt catccatagt tgcctgactc cccgtcgtgt agataactac
     1381 gatacgggag ggcttaccat ctggccccag tgctgcaatg ataccgcgag acccacgctc
     1441 accggctcca gatttatcag caataaacca gccagccgga agggccgagc gcagaagtgg
     1501 tcctgcaact ttatccgcct ccatccagtc tattaattgt tgccgggaag ctagagtaag
     1561 tagttcgcca gttaatagtt tgcgcaacgt tgttgccatt gctacaggca tcgtggtgtc
     1621 acgctcgtcg tttggtatgg cttcattcag ctccggttcc caacgatcaa ggcgagttac
     1681 atgatccccc atgttgtgca aaaaagcggt tagctccttc ggtcctccga tcgttgtcag
     1741 aagtaagttg gccgcagtgt tatcactcat ggttatggca gcactgcata attctcttac
     1801 tgtcatgcca tccgtaagat gcttttctgt gactggtgag tactcaacca agtcattctg
     1861 agaatagtgt atgcggcgac cgagttgctc ttgcccggcg tcaatacggg ataataccgc
     1921 gccacatagc agaactttaa aagtgctcat cattggaaaa cgttcttcgg ggcgaaaact
     1981 ctcaaggatc ttaccgctgt tgagatccag ttcgatgtaa cccactcgtg cacccaactg
     2041 atcttcagca tcttttactt tcaccagcgt ttctgggtga gcaaaaacag gaaggcaaaa
     2101 tgccgcaaaa aagggaataa gggcgacacg gaaatgttga atactcatac tcttcctttt
     2161 tcaatattat tgaagcattt atcagggtta ttgtctcatg agcggataca tatttgaatg
     2221 tatttagaaa aataaacaaa taggggttcc gcgcacattt ccccgaaaag tgccacct
//
