>Addgene plasmid #43860 | MLM3636 | addgene partial sequence | sequence record 68482 | hU6-F (5'-GAGGGCCTATTTCCCATGATT-3')
CATCGATCAGGCTGTTGAGAGATAATTAGAATTAATTTGACTGTAAACACAAAGATATTAGTACAAAATA
CGTGACGTAGAAAGTAATAATTTCTTGGGTAGTTTGCAGTTTTAAAATTATGTTTTAAAATGGACTATCA
TATGCTTACCGTAACTTGAAAGTATTTCGATTTCTTGGCTTTATATATCTTGTGGAAAGGACGAAACACC
GAGACGATTAATGCGTCTCGTTTTAGAGCTAGAAATAGCAAGTTAAAATAAGGCTAGTCCGTTATCAACT
TGAAAAAGTGGCACCGAGTCGGTGCTTTTTTTAAGCTTGGGCCGCTCGAGGTACCTCTCTACATATGACA
TGTGAGCAAAAGGCCAGCAAAAGGCCAGGAACCGTAAAAAGGCCGCGTTGCTGGCGTTTTTCCATAGGCT
CCGCCCCCCTGACGAGCATCACAAAAATCGACGCTCAAGTCAGAGGTGGCGAAACCCGACAGGACTATAA
AGATACCAGGCGTTTCCCCCTGGAAGCTCCCTCGTGCGCTCTCCTGTTCCGACCCTGCCGCTTACCGGAT
ACCTGTCCGCCTTTCTCCCTTCGGGAAGCGTGGCGCTTTCTCATAGCTCACGCTGTAGGTATCTCAGTTC
GGTGTAGGTCGTTCGCTCCAAGCTGGGCTGTGTGCACGAACCCCCCGTTCAGCCCGACCGCTGCGCCTTA
TCCGGTAACTATCGTCTTGAGTCCAACCCGGTAAGACACGACTTATCGCCACTGGCAGCAGCCACTGGTA
ACAGGATTAGCAGAGCGAGGTATGTAGGCGGTGCTACAGAGTTCTTGAAGTGGTGGCCTAACTACGGCTA
CACTAGAAGAACAGTATTTGGTATCTGCGCTCTGCTGAAGCCAGTTACCTTCGGAAAAAGAGTTGGTAGC
TCTTGATCCGGCAAACAAACCACCGCTGGTAGCGGTGGTTTTTTTGTTTGCAAGCAGCA
